>Addgene plasmid #230848 | pGH385 | addgene full sequence | sequence record 458321 | Addgene NGS Result
GTCGACGGATCGGGAGATCTCCCGATCCCCTATGGTGCACTCTCAGTACAATCTGCTCTGATGCCGCATA
GTTAAGCCAGTATCTGCTCCCTGCTTGTGTGTTGGAGGTCGCTGAGTAGTGCGCGAGCAAAATTTAAGCT
ACAACAAGGCAAGGCTTGACCGACAATTGCATGAAGAATCTGCTTAGGGTTAGGCGTTTTGCGCTGCTTC
GCGATGTACGGGCCAGATATACGCGTTGACATTGATTATTGACTAGTTATTAATAGTAATCAATTACGGG
GTCATTAGTTCATAGCCCATATATGGAGTTCCGCGTTACATAACTTACGGTAAATGGCCCGCCTGGCTGA
CCGCCCAACGACCCCCGCCCATTGACGTCAATAATGACGTATGTTCCCATAGTAACGCCAATAGGGACTT
TCCATTGACGTCAATGGGTGGAGTATTTACGGTAAACTGCCCACTTGGCAGTACATCAAGTGTATCATAT
GCCAAGTACGCCCCCTATTGACGTCAATGACGGTAAATGGCCCGCCTGGCATTATGCCCAGTACATGACC
TTATGGGACTTTCCTACTTGGCAGTACATCTACGTATTAGTCATCGCTATTACCATGGTGATGCGGTTTT
GGCAGTACATCAATGGGCGTGGATAGCGGTTTGACTCACGGGGATTTCCAAGTCTCCACCCCATTGACGT
CAATGGGAGTTTGTTTTGGCACCAAAATCAACGGGACTTTCCAAAATGTCGTAACAACTCCGCCCCATTG
ACGCAAATGGGCGGTAGGCGTGTACGGTGGGAGGTCTATATAAGCAGCGCGTTTTGCCTGTACTGGGTCT
CTCTGGTTAGACCAGATCTGAGCCTGGGAGCTCTCTGGCTAACTAGGGAACCCACTGCTTAAGCCTCAAT
AAAGCTTGCCTTGAGTGCTTCAAGTAGTGTGTGCCCGTCTGTTGTGTGACTCTGGTAACTAGAGATCCCT
CAGACCCTTTTAGTCAGTGTGGAAAATCTCTAGCAGTGGCGCCCGAACAGGGACTTGAAAGCGAAAGGGA
AACCAGAGGAGCTCTCTCGACGCAGGACTCGGCTTGCTGAAGCGCGCACGGCAAGAGGCGAGGGGCGGCG
ACTGGTGAGTACGCCAAAAATTTTGACTAGCGGAGGCTAGAAGGAGAGAGATGGGTGCGAGAGCGTCAGT
ATTAAGCGGGGGAGAATTAGATCGCGATGGGAAAAAATTCGGTTAAGGCCAGGGGGAAAGAAAAAATATA
AATTAAAACATATAGTATGGGCAAGCAGGGAGCTAGAACGATTCGCAGTTAATCCTGGCCTGTTAGAAAC
ATCAGAAGGCTGTAGACAAATACTGGGACAGCTACAACCATCCCTTCAGACAGGATCAGAAGAACTTAGA
TCATTATATAATACAGTAGCAACCCTCTATTGTGTGCATCAAAGGATAGAGATAAAAGACACCAAGGAAG
CTTTAGACAAGATAGAGGAAGAGCAAAACAAAAGTAAGACCACCGCACAGCAAGCGGCCGCTGATCTTCA
GACCTGGAGGAGGAGATATGAGGGACAATTGGAGAAGTGAATTATATAAATATAAAGTAGTAAAAATTGA
ACCATTAGGAGTAGCACCCACCAAGGCAAAGAGAAGAGTGGTGCAGAGAGAAAAAAGAGCAGTGGGAATA
GGAGCTTTGTTCCTTGGGTTCTTGGGAGCAGCAGGAAGCACTATGGGCGCAGCGTCAATGACGCTGACGG
TACAGGCCAGACAATTATTGTCTGGTATAGTGCAGCAGCAGAACAATTTGCTGAGGGCTATTGAGGCGCA
ACAGCATCTGTTGCAACTCACAGTCTGGGGCATCAAGCAGCTCCAGGCAAGAATCCTGGCTGTGGAAAGA
TACCTAAAGGATCAACAGCTCCTGGGGATTTGGGGTTGCTCTGGAAAACTCATTTGCACCACTGCTGTGC
CTTGGAATGCTAGTTGGAGTAATAAATCTCTGGAACAGATTTGGAATCACACGACCTGGATGGAGTGGGA
CAGAGAAATTAACAATTACACAAGCTTAATACACTCCTTAATTGAAGAATCGCAAAACCAGCAAGAAAAG
AATGAACAAGAATTATTGGAATTAGATAAATGGGCAAGTTTGTGGAATTGGTTTAACATAACAAATTGGC
TGTGGTATATAAAATTATTCATAATGATAGTAGGAGGCTTGGTAGGTTTAAGAATAGTTTTTGCTGTACT
TTCTATAGTGAATAGAGTTAGGCAGGGATATTCACCATTATCGTTTCAGACCCACCTCCCAACCCCGAGG
GGACCCGACAGGCCCGAAGGAATAGAAGAAGAAGGTGGAGAGAGAGACAGAGACAGATCCATTCGATTAG
TGAACGGATCGGCACTGCGTGCGCCAATTCTGCAGACAAATGGCAGTATTCATCCACAATTTTAAAAGAA
AAGGGGGGATTGGGGGGTACAGTGCAGGGGAAAGAATAGTAGACATAATAGCAACAGACATACAAACTAA
AGAATTACAAAAACAAATTACAAAAATTCAAAATTTTCGGGTTTATTACAGGGACAGCAGAGATCCAGTT
TGGTTAATTAGCTAGCTGCAAAGATGGATAAAGTTTTAAACAGAGAGGAATCTTTGCAGCTAATGGACCT
TCTAGGTCTTGAAAGGAGTGGGAATTGGCTCCGGTGCCCGTCAGTGGGCAGAGCGCACATCGCCCACAGT
CCCCGAGAAGTTGGGGGGAGGGGTCGGCAATTGAACCGGTGCCTAGAGAAGGTGGCGCGGGGTAAACTGG
GAAAGTGATGTCGTGTACTGGCTCCGCCTTTTTCCCGAGGGTGGGGGAGAACCGTATATAAGTGCAGTAG
TCGCCGTGAACGTTCTTTTTCGCAACGGGTTTGCCGCCAGAACACAGGTAAGTGCCGTGTGTGGTTCCCG
CGGGCCTGGCCTCTTTACGGGTTATGGCCCTTGCGTGCCTTGAATTACTTCCACCTGGCTGCAGTACGTG
ATTCTTGATCCCGAGCTTCGGGTTGGAAGTGGGTGGGAGAGTTCGAGGCCTTGCGCTTAAGGAGCCCCTT
CGCCTCGTGCTTGAGTTGAGGCCTGGCCTGGGCGCTGGGGCCGCCGCGTGCGAATCTGGTGGCACCTTCG
CGCCTGTCTCGCTGCTTTCGATAAGTCTCTAGCCATTTAAAATTTTTGATGACCTGCTGCGACGCTTTTT
TTCTGGCAAGATAGTCTTGTAAATGCGGGCCAAGATCTGCACACTGGTATTTCGGTTTTTGGGGCCGCGG
GCGGCGACGGGGCCCGTGCGTCCCAGCGCACATGTTCGGCGAGGCGGGGCCTGCGAGCGCGGCCACCGAG
AATCGGACGGGGGTAGTCTCAAGCTGGCCGGCCTGCTCTGGTGCCTGGCCTCGCGCCGCCGTGTATCGCC
CCGCCCTGGGCGGCAAGGCTGGCCCGGTCGGCACCAGTTGCGTGAGCGGAAAGATGGCCGCTTCCCGGCC
CTGCTGCAGGGAGCTCAAAATGGAGGACGCGGCGCTCGGGAGAGCGGGCGGGTGAGTCACCCACACAAAG
GAAAAGGGCCTTTCCGTCCTCAGCCGTCGCTTCATGTGACTCCACGGAGTACCGGGCGCCGTCCAGGCAC
CTCGATTAGTTCTCGAGCTTTTGGAGTACGTCGTCTTTAGGTTGGGGGGAGGGGTTTTATGCGATGGAGT
TTCCCCACACTGAGTGGGTGGAGACTGAAGTTAGGCCAGCTTGGCACTTGATGTAATTCTCCTTGGAATT
TGCCCTTTTTGAGTTTGGATCTTGGTTCATTCTCAAGCCTCAGACAGTGGTTCAAAGTTTTTTTCTTCCA
TTTCAGGTGTCGTGACGTACGGCCACCATGAAAAGGCCGGCGGCCACGAAAAAGGCCGGCCAGGCAAAAA
AGAAAAAGGACAAGAAGTACAGCATCGGCCTGGCCATCGGCACCAACTCTGTGGGCTGGGCCGTGATCAC
CGACGAGTACAAGGTGCCCAGCAAGAAATTCAAGGTGCTGGGCAACACCGACCGGCACAGCATCAAGAAG
AACCTGATCGGAGCCCTGCTGTTCGACAGCGGCGAAACAGCCGAGGCCACCCGGCTGAAGAGAACCGCCA
GAAGAAGATACACCAGACGGAAGAACCGGATCTGCTATCTGCAAGAGATCTTCAGCAACGAGATGGCCAA
GGTGGACGACAGCTTCTTCCACAGACTGGAAGAGTCCTTCCTGGTGGAAGAGGATAAGAAGCACGAGCGG
CACCCCATCTTCGGCAACATCGTGGACGAGGTGGCCTACCACGAGAAGTACCCCACCATCTACCACCTGA
GAAAGAAACTGGTGGACAGCACCGACAAGGCCGACCTGCGGCTGATCTATCTGGCCCTGGCCCACATGAT
CAAGTTCCGGGGCCACTTCCTGATCGAGGGCGACCTGAACCCCGACAACAGCGACGTGGACAAGCTGTTC
ATCCAGCTGGTGCAGACCTACAACCAGCTGTTCGAGGAAAACCCCATCAACGCCAGCGGCGTGGACGCCA
AGGCCATCCTGTCTGCCAGACTGAGCAAGAGCAGACGGCTGGAAAATCTGATCGCCCAGCTGCCCGGCGA
GAAGAAGAATGGCCTGTTCGGCAACCTGATTGCCCTGAGCCTGGGCCTGACCCCCAACTTCAAGAGCAAC
TTCGACCTGGCCGAGGATGCCAAACTGCAGCTGAGCAAGGACACCTACGACGACGACCTGGACAACCTGC
TGGCCCAGATCGGCGACCAGTACGCCGACCTGTTTCTGGCCGCCAAGAACCTGTCCGACGCCATCCTGCT
GAGCGACATCCTGAGAGTGAACACCGAGATCACCAAGGCCCCCCTGAGCGCCTCTATGATCAAGAGATAC
GACGAGCACCACCAGGACCTGACCCTGCTGAAAGCTCTCGTGCGGCAGCAGCTGCCTGAGAAGTACAAAG
AGATTTTCTTCGACCAGAGCAAGAACGGCTACGCCGGCTACATTGACGGCGGAGCCAGCCAGGAAGAGTT
CTACAAGTTCATCAAGCCCATCCTGGAAAAGATGGACGGCACCGAGGAACTGCTCGTGAAGCTGAACAGA
GAGGACCTGCTGCGGAAGCAGCGGACCTTCGACAACGGCAGCATCCCCCACCAGATCCACCTGGGAGAGC
TGCACGCCATTCTGCGGCGGCAGGAAGATTTTTACCCATTCCTGAAGGACAACCGGGAAAAGATCGAGAA
GATCCTGACCTTCCGCATCCCCTACTACGTGGGCCCTCTGGCCAGGGGAAACAGCAGATTCGCCTGGATG
ACCAGAAAGAGCGAGGAAACCATCACCCCCTGGAACTTCGAGGAAGTGGTGGACAAGGGCGCTTCCGCCC
AGAGCTTCATCGAGCGGATGACCAACTTCGATAAGAACCTGCCCAACGAGAAGGTGCTGCCCAAGCACAG
CCTGCTGTACGAGTACTTCACCGTGTATAACGAGCTGACCAAAGTGAAATACGTGACCGAGGGAATGAGA
AAGCCCGCCTTCCTGAGCGGCGAGCAGAAAAAGGCCATCGTGGACCTGCTGTTCAAGACCAACCGGAAAG
TGACCGTGAAGCAGCTGAAAGAGGACTACTTCAAGAAAATCGAGTGCTTCGACTCCGTGGAAATCTCCGG
CGTGGAAGATCGGTTCAACGCCTCCCTGGGCACATACCACGATCTGCTGAAAATTATCAAGGACAAGGAC
TTCCTGGACAATGAGGAAAACGAGGACATTCTGGAAGATATCGTGCTGACCCTGACACTGTTTGAGGACA
GAGAGATGATCGAGGAACGGCTGAAAACCTATGCCCACCTGTTCGACGACAAAGTGATGAAGCAGCTGAA
GCGGCGGAGATACACCGGCTGGGGCAGGCTGAGCCGGAAGCTGATCAACGGCATCCGGGACAAGCAGTCC
GGCAAGACAATCCTGGATTTCCTGAAGTCCGACGGCTTCGCCAACAGAAACTTCATGCAGCTGATCCACG
ACGACAGCCTGACCTTTAAAGAGGACATCCAGAAAGCCCAGGTGTCCGGCCAGGGCGATAGCCTGCACGA
GCACATTGCCAATCTGGCCGGCAGCCCCGCCATTAAGAAGGGCATCCTGCAGACAGTGAAGGTGGTGGAC
GAGCTCGTGAAAGTGATGGGCCGGCACAAGCCCGAGAACATCGTGATCGAAATGGCCAGAGAGAACCAGA
CCACCCAGAAGGGACAGAAGAACAGCCGCGAGAGAATGAAGCGGATCGAAGAGGGCATCAAAGAGCTGGG
CAGCCAGATCCTGAAAGAACACCCCGTGGAAAACACCCAGCTGCAGAACGAGAAGCTGTACCTGTACTAC
CTGCAGAATGGGCGGGATATGTACGTGGACCAGGAACTGGACATCAACCGGCTGTCCGACTACGATGTGG
ACCACATCGTGCCTCAGAGCTTTCTGAAGGACGACTCCATCGACAACAAGGTGCTGACCAGAAGCGACAA
GGCCCGGGGCAAGAGCGACAACGTGCCCTCCGAAGAGGTCGTGAAGAAGATGAAGAACTACTGGCGGCAG
CTGCTGAACGCCAAGCTGATTACCCAGAGAAAGTTCGACAATCTGACCAAGGCCGAGAGAGGCGGCCTGA
GCGAACTGGATAAGGCCGGCTTCATCAAGAGACAGCTGGTGGAAACCCGGCAGATCACAAAGCACGTGGC
ACAGATCCTGGACTCCCGGATGAACACTAAGTACGACGAGAATGACAAGCTGATCCGGGAAGTGAAAGTG
ATCACCCTGAAGTCCAAGCTGGTGTCCGATTTCCGGAAGGATTTCCAGTTTTACAAAGTGCGCGAGATCA
ACAACTACCACCACGCCCACGACGCCTACCTGAACGCCGTCGTGGGAACCGCCCTGATCAAAAAGTACCC
TAAGCTGGAAAGCGAGTTCGTGTACGGCGACTACAAGGTGTACGACGTGCGGAAGATGATCGCCAAGAGC
GAGCAGGAAATCGGCAAGGCTACCGCCAAGTACTTCTTCTACAGCAACATCATGAACTTTTTCAAGACCG
AGATTACCCTGGCCAACGGCGAGATCCGGAAGCGGCCTCTGATCGAGACAAACGGCGAAACCGGGGAGAT
CGTGTGGGATAAGGGCCGGGATTTTGCCACCGTGCGGAAAGTGCTGAGCATGCCCCAAGTGAATATCGTG
AAAAAGACCGAGGTGCAGACAGGCGGCTTCAGCAAAGAGTCTATCCTGCCCAAGAGGAACAGCGATAAGC
TGATCGCCAGAAAGAAGGACTGGGACCCTAAGAAGTACGGCGGCTTCGACAGCCCCACCGTGGCCTATTC
TGTGCTGGTGGTGGCCAAAGTGGAAAAGGGCAAGTCCAAGAAACTGAAGAGTGTGAAAGAGCTGCTGGGG
ATCACCATCATGGAAAGAAGCAGCTTCGAGAAGAATCCCATCGACTTTCTGGAAGCCAAGGGCTACAAAG
AAGTGAAAAAGGACCTGATCATCAAGCTGCCTAAGTACTCCCTGTTCGAGCTGGAAAACGGCCGGAAGAG
AATGCTGGCCTCTGCCGGCGAACTGCAGAAGGGAAACGAACTGGCCCTGCCCTCCAAATATGTGAACTTC
CTGTACCTGGCCAGCCACTATGAGAAGCTGAAGGGCTCCCCCGAGGATAATGAGCAGAAACAGCTGTTTG
TGGAACAGCACAAGCACTACCTGGACGAGATCATCGAGCAGATCAGCGAGTTCTCCAAGAGAGTGATCCT
GGCCGACGCTAATCTGGACAAAGTGCTGTCCGCCTACAACAAGCACCGGGATAAGCCCATCAGAGAGCAG
GCCGAGAATATCATCCACCTGTTTACCCTGACCAATCTGGGAGCCCCTGCCGCCTTCAAGTACTTTGACA
CCACCATCGACCGGAAGAGGTACACCAGCACCAAAGAGGTGCTGGACGCCACCCTGATCCACCAGAGCAT
CACCGGCCTGTACGAGACACGGATCGACCTGTCTCAGCTGGGAGGCGACAGCGCTGGAGGAGGTGGAAGC
GGAGGAGGAGGAAGCGGAGGAGGAGGTAGCGGACCTAAGAAAAAGAGGAAGGTGGCGGCCGCTGGATCCA
TGGACAGCCTCTTGATGAACCGGAGGGAGTTTCTTTACCAATTCAAAAATGTCCGCTGGGCTAAGGGTCG
GCGTGAGACCTACCTGTGCTACGTAGTGAAGAGGCGTGACAGTGCTACATCCTTTTCACTGGACTTTGGT
TATCTTCGCAATAAGAACGGCTGCCACGTGGAATTGCTCTTCCTCCGCTACATCTCGGACTGGGACCTAG
ACCCTGGCCGCTGCTACCGCGTCACCTGGTTCATCTCCTGGAGCCCCTGCTACGACTGTGCCCGACATGT
GGCCGACTTTCTGCGAGGGAACCCCAACCTCAGTCTGAGGATCTTCACCGCGCGCCTCTACTTCTGTGAG
GACCGCAAGGCTGAGCCCGAGGGGCTGCGGCGGCTGCACCGCGCCGGGGTGCAAATAGCCATCATGACCT
TCAAAGATTATTTTTACTGCTGGAATACTTTTGTAGAAAACCACGGAAGAACTTTCAAAGCCTGGGAAGG
GCTGCATGAAAATTCAGTTCGTCTCTCCAGACAGCTTCGGCGCATCCTTTTGCCCCTGTATGAGGTTGAT
GACTTACGAGACGCATTTCGTACTTGTACAGGCAGTGGAGAGGGCAGAGGAAGTCTGCTAACATGCGGTG
ACGTCGAGGAGAATCCTGGCCCAATGGCCAAGCCTTTGTCTCAAGAAGAATCCACCCTCATTGAAAGAGC
AACGGCTACAATCAACAGCATCCCCATCTCTGAAGACTACAGCGTCGCCAGCGCAGCTCTCTCTAGCGAC
GGCCGCATCTTCACTGGTGTCAATGTATATCATTTTACTGGGGGACCTTGTGCAGAACTCGTGGTGCTGG
GCACTGCTGCTGCTGCGGCAGCTGGCAACCTGACTTGTATCGTCGCGATCGGAAATGAGAACAGGGGCAT
CTTGAGCCCCTGCGGACGGTGCCGACAGGTGCTTCTCGATCTGCATCCTGGGATCAAAGCCATAGTGAAG
GACAGTGATGGACAGCCGACGGCAGTTGGGATTCGTGAATTGCTGCCCTCTGGTTATGTGTGGGAGGGCT
AAGAATTCGATATCAAGCTTATCGGTAATCAACCTCTGGATTACAAAATTTGTGAAAGATTGACTGGTAT
TCTTAACTATGTTGCTCCTTTTACGCTATGTGGATACGCTGCTTTAATGCCTTTGTATCATGCTATTGCT
TCCCGTATGGCTTTCATTTTCTCCTCCTTGTATAAATCCTGGTTGCTGTCTCTTTATGAGGAGTTGTGGC
CCGTTGTCAGGCAACGTGGCGTGGTGTGCACTGTGTTTGCTGACGCAACCCCCACTGGTTGGGGCATTGC
CACCACCTGTCAGCTCCTTTCCGGGACTTTCGCTTTCCCCCTCCCTATTGCCACGGCGGAACTCATCGCC
GCCTGCCTTGCCCGCTGCTGGACAGGGGCTCGGCTGTTGGGCACTGACAATTCCGTGGTGTTGTCGGGGA
AATCATCGTCCTTTCCTTGGCTGCTCGCCTGTGTTGCCACCTGGATTCTGCGCGGGACGTCCTTCTGCTA
CGTCCCTTCGGCCCTCAATCCAGCGGACCTTCCTTCCCGCGGCCTGCTGCCGGCTCTGCGGCCTCTTCCG
CGTCTTCGCCTTCGCCCTCAGACGAGTCGGATCTCCCTTTGGGCCGCCTCCCCGCATCGATACCGTCGAC
CTCGAGACCTAGAAAAACATGGAGCAATCACAAGTAGCAATACAGCAGCTACCAATGCTGATTGTGCCTG
GCTAGAAGCACAAGAGGAGGAGGAGGTGGGTTTTCCAGTCACACCTCAGGTACCTTTAAGACCAATGACT
TACAAGGCAGCTGTAGATCTTAGCCACTTTTTAAAAGAAAAGGGGGGACTGGAAGGGCTAATTCACTCCC
AACGAAGACAAGATATCCTTGATCTGTGGATCTACCACACACAAGGCTACTTCCCTGATTGGCAGAACTA
CACACCAGGGCCAGGGATCAGATATCCACTGACCTTTGGATGGTGCTACAAGCTAGTACCAGTTGAGCAA
GAGAAGGTAGAAGAAGCCAATGAAGGAGAGAACACCCGCTTGTTACACCCTGTGAGCCTGCATGGGATGG
ATGACCCGGAGAGAGAAGTATTAGAGTGGAGGTTTGACAGCCGCCTAGCATTTCATCACATGGCCCGAGA
GCTGCATCCGGACTGTACTGGGTCTCTCTGGTTAGACCAGATCTGAGCCTGGGAGCTCTCTGGCTAACTA
GGGAACCCACTGCTTAAGCCTCAATAAAGCTTGCCTTGAGTGCTTCAAGTAGTGTGTGCCCGTCTGTTGT
GTGACTCTGGTAACTAGAGATCCCTCAGACCCTTTTAGTCAGTGTGGAAAATCTCTAGCAGGGCCCGTTT
AAACCCGCTGATCAGCCTCGACTGTGCCTTCTAGTTGCCAGCCATCTGTTGTTTGCCCCTCCCCCGTGCC
TTCCTTGACCCTGGAAGGTGCCACTCCCACTGTCCTTTCCTAATAAAATGAGGAAATTGCATCGCATTGT
CTGAGTAGGTGTCATTCTATTCTGGGGGGTGGGGTGGGGCAGGACAGCAAGGGGGAGGATTGGGAAGACA
ATAGCAGGCATGCTGGGGATGCGGTGGGCTCTATGGCTTCTGAGGCGGAAAGAACCAGCTGGGGCTCTAG
GGGGTATCCCC
[124 nt withheld, positions 10792-10915]
C
[91 nt withheld, positions 10917-11007]
A
[49 nt withheld, positions 11009-11057]
CCTTTGACGTTGGAGTCCACGTTCTTT
[37 nt withheld, positions 11085-11121]
ACCCTATCTCGGTCTATTCTTTTGATTTATAAGGGATTTTGCCGATTTCGGCCTATTGGTTAAAAAATGA
GCTGATTTAACAAAAATTTAACGCGAATTAATTCTGTGGAATGTGTGTCAGTTAGGGTGTGGAAAGTCCC
CAGGCTCCCCAGCAGGCAGAAGTATGCAAAGCATGCATCTCAATTAGTCAGCAACCAGGTGTGGAAAGTC
CCCAGGCTCCCCAGCAGGCAGAAGTATGCAAAGCATGCATCTCAATTAGTCAGCAACCATAGTCCCGCCC
CTAACTCCGCCCATCCCGCCCCTAACTCCGCCCAGTTCCGCCCATTCTCCGCCCCATGGCTGACTAATTT
TTTTTATTTATGCAGAGGCCGAGGCCGCCTCTGCCTCTGAGCTATTCCAGAAGTAGTGAGGAGGCTTTTT
TGGAGGCCTAGGCTTTTGCAAAAAGCTCCCGGGAGCTTGTATATCCATTTTCGGATCTGATCAGCACGTG
TTGACAATTAATCATCGGCATAGTATATCGGCATAGTATAATACGACAAGGTGAGGAACTAAACCATGGC
CAAGTTGACCAGTGCCGTTCCGGTGCTCACCGCGCGCGACGTCGCCGGAGCGGTCGAGTTCTGGACCGAC
CGGCTCGGGTTCTCCCGGGACTTCGTGGAGGACGACTTCGCCGGTGTGGTCCGGGACGACGTGACCCTGT
TCATCAGCGCGGTCCAGGACCAGGTGGTGCCGGACAACACCCTGGCCTGGGTGTGGGTGCGCGGCCTGGA
CGAGCTGTACGCCGAGTGGTCGGAGGTCGTGTCCACGAACTTCCGGGACGCCTCCGGGCCGGCCATGACC
GAGATCGGCGAGCAGCCGTGGGGGCGGGAGTTCGCCCTGCGCGACCCGGCCGGCAACTGCGTGCACTTCG
TGGCCGAGGAGCAGGACTGACACGTGCTACGAGATTTCGATTCCACCGCCGCCTTCTATGAAAGGTTGGG
CTTCGGAATCGTTTTCCGGGACGCCGGCTGGATGATCCTCCAGCGCGGGGATCTCATGCTGGAGTTCTTC
GCCCACCCCAACTTGTTTATTGCAGCTTATAATGGTTACAAATAAAGCAATAGCATCACAAATTTCACAA
ATAAAGCATTTTTTTCACTGCATTCTAGTTGTGGTTTGTCCAAACTCATCAATGTATCTTATCATGTCTG
TATACCGTCGACCTCTAGCTAGAGCTTGGCGTAATCATGGTCATAGCTGTTTCCTGTGTGAAATTGTTAT
CCGCTCACAATTCCACACAACATACGAGCCGGAAGCATAAAGTGTAAAGCCTGGGGTGCCTAATGAGTGA
GCTAACTCACATTAATTGCGTTGCGCTCACTGCCCGCTTTCCAGTCGGGAAACCTGTCGTGCCAGCTGCA
TTAATGAATCGGCCAACGCGCGGGGAGAGGCGGTTTGCGTATTGGGCGCTCTTCCGCTTCCTCGCTCACT
GACTCGCTGCGCTCGGTCGTTCGGCTGCGGCGAGCGGTATCAGCTCACTCAAAGGCGGTAATACGGTTAT
CCACAGAATCAGGGGATAACGCAGGAAAGAACATGTGAGCAAAAGGCCAGCAAAAGGCCAGGAACCGTAA
AAAGGCCGCGTTGCTGGCGTTTTTCCATAGGCTCCGCCCCCCTGACGAGCATCACAAAAATCGACGCTCA
AGTCAGAGGTGGCGAAACCCGACAGGACTATAAAGATACCAGGCGTTTCCCCCTGGAAGCTCCCTCGTGC
GCTCTCCTGTTCCGACCCTGCCGCTTACCGGATACCTGTCCGCCTTTCTCCCTTCGGGAAGCGTGGCGCT
TTCTCATAGCTCACGCTGTAGGTATCTCAGTTCGGTGTAGGTCGTTCGCTCCAAGCTGGGCTGTGTGCAC
GAACCCCCCGTTCAGCCCGACCGCTGCGCCTTATCCGGTAACTATCGTCTTGAGTCCAACCCGGTAAGAC
ACGACTTATCGCCACTGGCAGCAGCCACTGGTAACAGGATTAGCAGAGCGAGGTATGTAGGCGGTGCTAC
AGAGTTCTTGAAGTGGTGGCCTAACTACGGCTACACTAGAAGAACAGTATTTGGTATCTGCGCTCTGCTG
AAGCCAGTTACCTTCGGAAAAAGAGTTGGTAGCTCTTGATCCGGCAAACAAACCACCGCTGGTAGCGGTG
GTTTTTTTGTTTGCAAGCAGCAGATTACGCGCAGAAAAAAAGGATCTCAAGAAGATCCTTTGATCTTTTC
TACGGGGTCTGACGCTCAGTGGAACGAAAACTCACGTTAAGGGATTTTGGTCATGAGATTATCAAAAAGG
ATCTTCACCTAGATCCTTTTAAATTAAAAATGAAGTTTTAAATCAATCTAAAGTATATATGAGTAAACTT
GGTCTGACAGTTACCAATGCTTAATCAGTGAGGCACCTATCTCAGCGATCTGTCTATTTCGTTCATCCAT
AGTTGCCTGACTCCCCGTCGTGTAGATAACTACGATACGGGAGGGCTTACCATCTGGCCCCAGTGCTGCA
ATGATACCGCGAGACCCACGCTCACCGGCTCCAGATTTATCAGCAATAAACCAGCCAGCCGGAAGGGCCG
AGCGCAGAAGTGGTCCTGCAACTTTATCCGCCTCCATCCAGTCTATTAATTGTTGCCGGGAAGCTAGAGT
AAGTAGTTCGCCAGTTAATAGTTTGCGCAACGTTGTTGCCATTGCTACAGGCATCGTGGTGTCACGCTCG
TCGTTTGGTATGGCTTCATTCAGCTCCGGTTCCCAACGATCAAGGCGAGTTACATGATCCCCCATGTTGT
GCAAAAAAGCGGTTAGCTCCTTCGGTCCTCCGATCGTTGTCAGAAGTAAGTTGGCCGCAGTGTTATCACT
CATGGTTATGGCAGCACTGCATAATTCTCTTACTGTCATGCCATCCGTAAGATGCTTTTCTGTGACTGGT
GAGTACTCAACCAAGTCATTCTGAGAATAGTGTATGCGGCGACCGAGTTGCTCTTGCCCGGCGTCAATAC
GGGATAATACCGCGCCACATAGCAGAACTTTAAAAGTGCTCATCATTGGAAAACGTTCTTCGGGGCGAAA
ACTCTCAAGGATCTTACCGCTGTTGAGATCCAGTTCGATGTAACCCACTCGTGCACCCAACTGATCTTCA
GCATCTTTTACTTTCACCAGCGTTTCTGGGTGAGCAAAAACAGGAAGGCAAAATGCCGCAAAAAAGGGAA
TAAGGGCGACACGGAAATGTTGAATACTCATACTCTTCCTTTTTCAATATTATTGAAGCATTTATCAGGG
TTATTGTCTCATGAGCGGATACATATTTGAATGTATTTAGAAAAATAAACAAATAGGGGTTCCGCGCACA
TTTCCCCGAAAAGTGCCACCTGAC
Features (pLannotate 1.2.2; 34 found; start..end, strand, type, name):
     31..83      -  misc_feature   bom (fragment): basis of mobility region from pBR322
    238..617     +  enhancer       CMV enhancer: human cytomegalovirus immediate early enhancer
    618..817     +  promoter       CMV promoter: human cytomegalovirus (CMV) immediate early promoter
    835..1015    +  LTR            5' LTR (truncated): truncated 5' long terminal repeat (LTR) from HIV-1
   1062..1187    +  misc_feature   HIV-1 Ψ: packaging signal of human immunodeficiency virus type 1
   1171..1534    +  CDS            HIV-1 gag (fragment): gag protein from human immunodeficiency virus 1; gag
   1680..1913    +  misc_feature   RRE: The Rev response element (RRE) of HIV-1 allows for Rev-dependent mRNA export from the nucleus to the cytoplasm.
   2290..2390    +  CDS            Rev (fragment): human immunodeficiency virus 1 (HIV-1) Rev protein; rev; enhances nuclear export of unspliced and incompletely spliced viral mRNAs
   2440..2557    +  misc_feature   cPPT/CTS: central polypurine tract and central termination sequence of HIV-1
   2614..2680    +  CDS            small t antigen (fragment): SV40 (simian virus 40) small t antigen
   2687..3865    +  promoter       EF-1α promoter: strong constitutive promoter for human elongation factor EF-1α
   3881..3928    +  CDS            nucleoplasmin NLS: bipartite nuclear localization signal from nucleoplasmin
   3928..8029    +  CDS            dCas9 (fragment): catalytically dead mutant of the Cas9 endonuclease from the Streptococcus pyogenes Type II CRISPR/Cas system RNA-guided DNA-binding protein that lacks endonuclease activity due to the D10A mutation in the RuvC catalytic domain and the N863A mutation in the HNH catalytic domain
   8120..8705    +  CDS            AID (fragment): human activation-induced cytidine deaminase (Dickerson et al., 2003); AICDA
   8774..9172    +  CDS            BSD: blasticidin S deaminase; Aspergillus terreus BSD; confers resistance to blasticidin
   9173..9194    +  misc_feature   MCS (fragment): pBluescript multiple cloning site
   9197..9785    +  misc_feature   WPRE: woodchuck hepatitis virus posttranscriptional regulatory element
   9722..10303   +  CDS            nef (fragment): NEF_HV1H2 - Experimental evidence at protein level: Swiss-Prot protein existence level 1. Extracellular Nef protein targets CD4(+) T-lymphocytes for apoptosis by interacting with CXCR4 surface receptors. From Human immunodeficiency virus type 1 group M subtype B (isolate HXB2) (HIV-1).
  10310..10490   +  LTR            5' LTR (truncated): truncated 5' long terminal repeat (LTR) from HIV-1
  10522..10746   +  polyA_signal   bGH poly(A) signal: bovine growth hormone polyadenylation signal
  10750..10771   +  promoter       SV40 promoter (fragment): SV40 enhancer and early promoter
  10792..11220   +  rep_origin     f1 ori (sequence partly withheld): f1 bacteriophage origin of replication; arrow indicates direction of (+) strand synthesis
  11234..11563   +  promoter       SV40 promoter: SV40 enhancer and early promoter
  11611..11658   +  promoter       EM7 promoter: synthetic bacterial promoter&nbsp
  11677..12051   +  CDS            BleoR: antibiotic-binding protein; Sh ble from Streptoalloteichus hindustanus; confers resistance to bleomycin, phleomycin, and Zeocin™
  12061..12186   +  CDS            ble (fragment): BLE_KLEPN - Experimental evidence at protein level: Swiss-Prot protein existence level 1. Binding protein with a strong affinity to the bleomycin family of antibiotics. Binds to CL990; an antimitotic-antibiotic compound. From Klebsiella pneumoniae.
  12181..12302   +  polyA_signal   SV40 poly(A) signal: SV40 polyadenylation signal
  12373..12395   -  protein_bind   lac operator (fragment): The lac repressor binds to the lac operator to inhibit transcription in E. coli. This inhibition can be relieved by adding lactose or isopropyl-β-D-thiogalactopyranoside (IPTG). lac repressor encoded by lacI
  12399..12429   -  promoter       lac promoter: promoter for the E. coli lac operon
  12444..12465   -  protein_bind   CAP binding site: CAP binding activates transcription in the presence of cAMP. E. coli catabolite activator protein
  12478..12570   -  CDS            lacI (fragment): lac repressor; lacI; The lac repressor binds to the lac operator to inhibit transcription in E. coli. This inhibition can be relieved by adding lactose or isopropyl-β-D-thiogalactopyranoside (IPTG).
  12753..13341   -  rep_origin     ori: high-copy-number ColE1/pMB1/pBR322/pUC origin of replication
  13512..14372   -  CDS            AmpR: β-lactamase; bla; confers resistance to ampicillin, carbenicillin, and related antibiotics
  14373..14477   -  promoter       AmpR promoter: bla
