[The description below was written by a language model from this plasmid's Addgene catalogue record and pLannotate feature annotations shown in this document.]
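Description:
pGH385 is a 14.5 kb HIV-1-based lentiviral transfer plasmid for mammalian expression, built on the pGH125 backbone, that delivers a dCas9–cytidine deaminase fusion for diversifying base editing. It is maintained in E. coli through a high-copy ColE1/pUC-type origin and an ampicillin resistance gene. The backbone also carries an f1 origin and an SV40/EM7-driven bleomycin/Zeocin resistance cassette lying outside the viral region. A CMV enhancer/promoter fused to a truncated 5' LTR drives transcription of the viral genome in packaging cells. The Ψ packaging signal with a partial gag sequence, the RRE and the cPPT/CTS support encapsidation, Rev-dependent export and nuclear import. A second truncated LTR followed by a bGH polyadenylation signal closes the transfer unit.

Between the LTRs, the human EF-1α promoter drives a single open reading frame. It begins with a nucleoplasmin bipartite NLS, followed by catalytically dead S. pyogenes Cas9, which binds DNA under guide RNA direction without cutting it. This is fused to AID*, a variant of human activation-induced cytidine deaminase; the record does not specify what the asterisk denotes. According to the stated purpose, a T2A peptide separates the fusion from blasticidin S deaminase, so transduced cells can be selected with blasticidin while both proteins come from one transcript; the T2A itself is not annotated in the feature table. A WPRE downstream enhances transcript expression.

The backbone modification field mentions insertion of PmCDA1 in place of dCas9, which conflicts with the insert name, the purpose line and the annotated sequence, all of which indicate dCas9-AID*. The associated work concerns optimizing diversifying base editors for high-throughput mutational scanning. No guide RNA cassette is annotated, so guides would presumably be supplied separately.
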