Addgene plasmid #230848: pGH385
Purpose: Ef1a-dCas9-AID*-T2A-BlastR-wPRE
Depositing lab: Gaelen Hess. Depositing organization: University of Wisconsin, Madison. Publication: Toward optimizing diversifying base editors for high-throughput mutational scanning studies. Schwartz CI, Abell NS, Li A, Aradhana, Tycko J, Truong A, Montgomery SB, Hess GT. Nucleic Acids Res. 2025 Jun 20;53(12):gkaf620. doi: 10.1093/nar/gkaf620. PubMed 40613705.
Backbone
  Vector backbone: pGH125
  Modifications to backbone: Inserted PmCDA1 instead of dCas9
  Vector type: Mammalian Expression, Lentiviral
  Selectable markers: Blasticidin
Growth in bacteria
  Bacterial resistance: Ampicillin, 100 μg/mL
  Growth temperature: 37°C
  Growth strain: NEB Stable
  Copy number: High Copy
Gene/Insert
  Gene/Insert name: dCas9-AID*
Terms and licenses: Academic/Nonprofit Terms; Industry Terms: Not Available to Industry
Depositor comments: Please visit https://doi.org/10.1101/2024.11.18.621003 for the bioRxiv preprint.
How to cite: pGH385 was a gift from Gaelen Hess (Addgene plasmid # 230848 ; http://n2t.net/addgene:230848 ; RRID:Addgene_230848)
